>Addgene plasmid #99098 | pRRG377-CNG1 | addgene full sequence | sequence record 192141 | Addgene NGS Result
AAGGATCTTCTTGAGATCCTTTTTTTCTGCGCGTAATCTGCTGCTTGCAAACAAAAAAACCACCGCTACC
AGCGGTGGTTTGTTTGCCGGATCAAGAGCTACCAACTCTTTTTCCGAAGGTAACTGGCTTCAGCAGAGCG
CAGATACCAAATACTGTTCTTCTAGTGTAGCCGTAGTTAGGCCACCACTTCAAGAACTCTGTAGCACCGC
CTACATACCTCGCTCTGCTAATCCTGTTACCAGTGGCTGCTGCCAGTGGCGATAAGTCGTGTCTTACCGG
GTTGGACTCAAGACGATAGTTACCGGATAAGGCGCAGCGGTCGGGCTGAACGGGGGGTTCGTGCACACAG
CCCAGCTTGGAGCGAACGACCTACACCGAACTGAGATACCTACAGCGTGAGCTATGAGAAAGCGCCACGC
TTCCCGAAGGGAGAAAGGCGGACAGGTATCCGGTAAGCGGCAGGGTCGGAACAGGAGAGCGCACGAGGGA
GCTTCCAGGGGGAAACGCCTGGTATCTTTATAGTCCTGTCGGGTTTCGCCACCTCTGACTTGAGCGTCGA
TTTTTGTGATGCTCGTCAGGGGGGCGGAGCCTATGGAAAAACGCCAGCAACGCGGCCTTTTTACGGTTCC
TGGCCTTTTGCTGGCCTTTTGCTCACATGTTCTTTCCTGCGTTATCCCCTGATTCTGTGGATAACCGTAT
TACCGCCTTTGAGTGAGCTGATACCGCTCGCCGCAGCCGAACGACCGAGCGCAGCGAGTCAGTGAGCGAG
GAAGCACGCGTCAAAAAACCCCTCAAGACCCGTTTAGAGGCCCCAAGGGGTTATGCTAGGCGCGCCGGAT
CCTAATACGACTCACTATAGGGAGATTTAGGTGACACTATAGAAGTGACCTTAATTGTCGAGCCCTTGGT
AGCTGCGGTGCCATTTTTTACATACGCAGATCAATCTTTCGTGTCAGAAGTCGTTTCTAAACTAATGTAC
GAAGTGTTTCAGCCTGGGGATTTAATTATCAAGGAAGGAACAATTGGGACGAAAATGTATTTCATTCAGG
AAGGAATCGTTGATATTATTACTAAAGATGGAGAGGTTGTAACAAGTCTTTCGGATGGAAGTTATTTCGG
AGGTAATTTTGTTAATTATTGAAATTTTATTAGTCAAAACCTTTAAACGAAAAATTTGGGAAGGTCTCCC
TTTAGTGAGGGTTAATTCTCCCTATAGTGAGTCGTATTAGGATCCGGCGCGCCTAGCATAACCCCTTGGG
GCCTCTAAACGGGTCTTGAGGGGTTTTTTGACGCGTCGATTTCGGCCTATTGGTTAAAAAATGAGCTGAT
TTAACAAAAATTTAACGCGAATTTTAACAAAATTCAGGGCGCAAGGGCTGCTAAAGGAAGCGGAACACGT
AGAAAGCCAGTCCGCAGAAACGGTGCTGACCCCGGATGAATGTCAGCTACTGGGCTATCTGGACAAGGGA
AAACGCAAGCGCAAAGAGAAAGCAGGTAGCTTGCAGTGGGCTTACATGGCGATAGCTAGACTGGGCGGTT
TTATGGACAGCAAGCGAACCGGAATTGCCAGCTGGGGCGCCCTCTGGTAAGGTTGGGAAGCCCTGCAAAG
TAAACTGGATGGCTTTCTTGCCGCCAATGATCTGATGGCGCAGGGGATCAAGATCTGATCAAGAGACAGG
ATGAGGATCGTTTCGCATGATTGAACAAGATGGATTGCACGCAGGTTCTCCGGCCGCTTGGGTGGAGAGG
CTATTCGGCTATGACTGGGCACAACAGACAATCGGCTGCTCTGATGCCGCCGTGTTCCGGCTGTCAGCGC
AGGGGCGCCCGGTTCTTTTTGTCAAGACCGACCTGTCCGGTGCCCTGAATGAACTGCAGGACGAGGCAGC
GCGGCTATCGTGGCTGGCCACGACGGGCGTTCCTTGCGCAGCTGTGCTCGACGTTGTCACTGAAGCGGGA
AGGGACTGGCTGCTATTGGGCGAAGTGCCGGGGCAGGATCTCCTGTCATCCCACCTTGCTCCTGCCGAGA
AAGTATCCATCATGGCTGATGCAATGCGGCGGCTGCATACGCTTGATCCGGCTACCTGCCCATTCGACCA
CCAAGCGAAACATCGCATCGAGCGAGCACGTACTCGGATGGAAGCCGGTCTTGTCGATCAGGATGATCTG
GACGAAGAGCATCAGGGGCTCGCGCCAGCCGAACTGTTCGCCAGGCTCAAGGCGCGCATGCCCGACGGCG
AGGATCTCGTCGTGACCCATGGCGATGCCTGCTTGCCGAATATCATGGTGGAAAATGGCCGCTTTTCTGG
ATTCATCGACTGTGGCCGGCTGGGTGTGGCGGACCGCTATCAGGACATAGCGTTGGCTACCCGTGATATT
GCTGAAGAGCTTGGCGGCGAATGGGCTGACCGCTTCCTCGTGCTTTACGGTATCGCCGCTCCCGATTCGC
AGCGCATCGCCTTCTATCGCCTTCTTGACGAGTTCTTCTGAATTGAAAAAGGAAGAGTATGAGTATTCAA
CATTTCCGTGTCGCCCTTATTCCCTTTTTTGCGGCATTTTGCCTTCCTGTTTTTGCTCACCCAGAAACGC
TGGTGAAAGTAAAAGATGCTGAAGATCAGTTGGGTGCACGAGTGGGTTACATCGAACTGGATCTCAACAG
CGGTAAGATCCTTGAGAGTTTTCGCCCCGAAGAACGTTTTCCAATGATGAGCACTTTTAAAGTTCTGCTA
TGTGGCGCGGTATTATCCCGTATTGACGCCGGGCAAGAGCAACTCGGTCGCCGCATACACTATTCTCAGA
ATGACTTGGTTGAGTACTCACCAGTCACAGAAAAGCATCTTACGGATGGCATGACAGTAAGAGAATTATG
CAGTGCTGCCATAACCATGAGTGATAACACTGCGGCCAACTTACTTCTGACAACGATCGGAGGACCGAAG
GAGCTAACCGCTTTTTTGCACAACATGGGGGATCATGTAACTCGCCTTGATCGTTGGGAACCGGAGCTGA
ATGAAGCCATACCAAACGACGAGCGTGACACCACGATGCCTGTAGCAATGGCAACAACGTTGCGCAAACT
ATTAACTGGCGAACTACTTACTCTAGCTTCCCGGCAACAATTAATAGACTGGATGGAGGCGGATAAAGTT
GCAGGACCACTTCTGCGCTCGGCCCTTCCGGCTGGCTGGTTTATTGCTGATAAATCTGGAGCCGGTGAGC
GTGGGTCTCGCGGTATCATTGCAGCACTGGGGCCAGATGGTAAGCCCTCCCGTATCGTAGTTATCTACAC
GACGGGGAGCCAGGCAACTATGGATGAACGAAATAGACAGATCGCTGAGATAGGTGCCTCACTGATTAAG
CATTGGTAACTGTCAGACCAAGTTTACTCATATATACTTTAGATTGATTTAAAACTTCATTTTTAATTTA
AAAGGATCTAGGTGAAGATCCTTTTTGATAATCTCATGACCAAAATCCCTTAACGTGAGTTTTCGTTCCA
CTGAGCGTCAGACCCCGTAGAAAAGATCA
Features (pLannotate 1.2.2; 13 found; start..end, strand, type, name):
     11..599     +  rep_origin     ori: high-copy-number ColE1/pMB1/pBR322/pUC origin of replication
    782..829     -  terminator     T7 terminator: transcription terminator for bacteriophage T7 RNA polymerase
    843..861     +  promoter       T7 promoter: promoter for bacteriophage T7 RNA polymerase
    865..883     +  promoter       SP6 promoter: promoter for bacteriophage SP6 RNA polymerase
    906..1121    +  CDS            HCN3 (fragment): HCN3_HUMAN - Also known as KIAA1535. Experimental evidence at protein level: Swiss-Prot protein existence level 1. Hyperpolarization-activated potassium channel. May also facilitate the permeation of sodium ions. From Homo sapiens (Human).
   1189..1207    -  promoter       T3 promoter: promoter for bacteriophage T3 RNA polymerase
   1211..1229    -  promoter       T7 promoter: promoter for bacteriophage T7 RNA polymerase
   1243..1290    +  terminator     T7 terminator: transcription terminator for bacteriophage T7 RNA polymerase
   1297..1363    +  rep_origin     M13 ori (fragment): M13 bacteriophage origin of replication; arrow indicates direction of (+) strand synthesis
   1366..1665    +  CDS            tnpA (fragment): TN5P_ECOLX - Also known as tnp. Experimental evidence at protein level: Swiss-Prot protein existence level 1. Mediates transposition of transposon Tn5 by a 'cut and paste' mechanism. First, the monomeric transposase binds the 19 bp inverted DNA repeats flanking the transposon. Then, dimerization of the DNA- bound transposase creates a synaptic DNA complex. After nicking of the first DNA strand, excision of the transposon proceeds through a series of intermediates. The transposase then mediates the insertion of the transposon at a new site by strand transfer. The activity of the wild- type tran
   1697..2488    +  CDS            neo: KKA2_KLEPN - Also known as kan, nptII. Experimental evidence at protein level: Swiss-Prot protein existence level 1. Resistance to kanamycin, neomycin, paromomycin, ribostamycin, butirosin and gentamicin B. From Klebsiella pneumoniae.
   2492..2508    +  promoter       AmpR promoter (fragment): bla
   2509..3369    +  CDS            AmpR: β-lactamase; bla; confers resistance to ampicillin, carbenicillin, and related antibiotics
