[The description below was written by a language model from this plasmid's Addgene catalogue record and pLannotate feature annotations shown in this document.]
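Description:
pRRG377-CNG1 is a small bacterial plasmid built on the pJC53.2 backbone, a T/A cloning vector designed for in vitro synthesis of double-stranded RNA and of sense or antisense riboprobes. It is maintained in E. coli at high copy from a ColE1/pUC-type origin and carries two selectable markers, a kanamycin/neomycin phosphotransferase gene (neo) and a β-lactamase gene (AmpR), consistent with the recorded ampicillin plus kanamycin selection. The annotation also picks up a short M13 origin fragment and a partial Tn5 transposase sequence upstream of neo. These appear to be remnants of the backbone's construction rather than functional elements.

The insert is a 231 bp fragment of the Schmidtea mediterranea CNG1 transcript, amplified by PCR and placed into the Eam1105I-generated T-overhang site, which is destroyed by cloning. The automated annotation labels this region as a fragment of human HCN3. This reflects sequence similarity between the planarian fragment and a related ion channel, not a human insert. The fragment sits between nested, convergent phage promoters: T7 then SP6 on one side, and T7 then T3 on the opposite strand, with T7 terminators flanking the whole cassette. The two opposing T7 promoters allow both strands to be transcribed, giving complementary RNAs that anneal into dsRNA for RNA interference. SP6 or T3 polymerase transcribes only one strand, yielding strand-specific probes for in situ hybridization. Which of the two gives the antisense probe depends on insert orientation, which the record does not state explicitly. The plasmid comes from a functional genomics screen for regulators of brain regeneration in planarians, where it serves for CNG1 knockdown and expression-pattern analysis.
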