Addgene plasmid #99098: pRRG377-CNG1
Purpose: dsRNA and riboprobe synthesis for Schmidtea mediterranea CNG1
Depositing lab: Phillip Newmark. Depositing organization: University of Illinois at Urbana-Champaign. Publication: A functional genomics screen in planarians reveals regulators of whole-brain regeneration. Roberts-Galbraith RH, Brubacher JL, Newmark PA. Elife. 2016 Sep 9;5. pii: e17002. doi: 10.7554/eLife.17002. PubMed 27612384.
Backbone
  Vector backbone: pJC53.2
  Backbone manufacturer: Phillip Newmark (Addgene plasmid # 26536)
  Backbone size w/o insert (bp): 3240
  Vector type: T/A Cloning Vector for dsRNA generation and the generation of sense and anti-sense probes
Growth in bacteria
  Bacterial resistance: Ampicillin and Kanamycin, 100 & 50 μg/mL
  Growth temperature: 37°C
  Growth strain: DH5alpha
  Copy number: High Copy
Gene/Insert
  Gene/Insert name: CNG1 in situ probe (alt names: KY024327.1 (Genbank); dd_Smed_v6_16523_0_1)
  Species: Schmidtea mediterranea
  Insert size (bp): 231
  Cloning method: Restriction Enzyme; 5′ cloning site Eam1105I (destroyed during cloning); 3′ cloning site Eam1105I (destroyed during cloning)
  Sequencing primers: 5′ Sp6; 3′ T3
Terms and licenses: Academic/Nonprofit Terms; Industry Terms: Not Available to Industry
Depositor comments: Cloning primers: F-AATTGTCGAGCCCTTGGTAG, R-CCCAAATTTTTCGTTTAAAGGTT
How to cite: pRRG377-CNG1 was a gift from Phillip Newmark (Addgene plasmid # 99098 ; http://n2t.net/addgene:99098 ; RRID:Addgene_99098)
